Addgene plasmid #97406: SPDK3214
Purpose: binary construct of ER-targeted GUS with sfCherry11 tag for plant expression
Depositing lab: Savithramma Dinesh-Kumar. Depositing organization: University of California, Davis. Publication: Spatiotemporal Monitoring of Pseudomonas syringae Effectors via Type III Secretion Using Split Fluorescent Protein Fragments. Park E, Lee HY, Woo J, Choi D, Dinesh-Kumar SP. Plant Cell. 2017 Jul;29(7):1571-1584. doi: 10.1105/tpc.17.00047. Epub 2017 Jun 14. PubMed 28619883.
Backbone
  Vector backbone: pCAMBIA1380
  Vector type: Plant Expression
  Selectable markers: Hygromycin
Growth in bacteria
  Bacterial resistance: Kanamycin, 50 μg/mL
  Growth temperature: 37°C
  Growth strain: DH5alpha
  Copy number: High Copy
Gene/Insert
  Gene/Insert name: ER-GUS-sfCherry11
  Species: Synthetic
  Tag / fusion protein: ER target
Terms and licenses: Academic/Nonprofit Terms; Industry Terms: Not Available to Industry
How to cite: SPDK3214 was a gift from Savithramma Dinesh-Kumar (Addgene plasmid # 97406 ; http://n2t.net/addgene:97406 ; RRID:Addgene_97406)
