[The description below was written by a language model from this plasmid's Addgene catalogue record and pLannotate feature annotations shown in this document.]
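Description:
SPDK3214 is a binary T-DNA vector built on the pCAMBIA1380 backbone for Agrobacterium-mediated expression in plants. The backbone carries a high-copy ColE1/pBR322-type origin with the bom mobilisation region for propagation in E. coli, and the pVS1 oriV with the RepA replication and StaA stability genes for maintenance in Agrobacterium. A kanamycin resistance gene (aphA-3) outside the borders provides bacterial selection. Between the nopaline-type left and right border repeats sits a plant selection cassette, on the reverse strand next to the left border, in which an enhanced (duplicated-enhancer) CaMV 35S promoter drives hygromycin B phosphotransferase, terminated by the CaMV poly(A) signal.

The payload, ER-GUS-sfCherry11, is a synthetic fusion read toward the right border. It begins with a short segment matching Arabidopsis WAK2, which by its position directly upstream of GUS presumably supplies the signal peptide for the ER targeting named in the record. This is followed by a β-glucuronidase coding sequence annotated as the intron-containing version that is expressed in plants but not bacteria. A short C-terminal segment was called as a fragment of a Discosoma-derived fluorescent protein and corresponds to the sfCherry11 tag, the small eleventh β-strand of a split sfCherry. A partial His-tag annotation and the NOS terminator follow across the circular junction. No promoter is annotated in the roughly 1.4 kb upstream of the fusion, so the record does not state what drives it.

In a split fluorescent protein system, the sfCherry11 tag fluoresces only when complemented by the larger sfCherry fragment in the same compartment. The associated work used such fragments to monitor Pseudomonas syringae type III effector delivery, and an ER-localised GUS fusion of this kind is likely a compartment-specific test or control, though the record does not specify its role.
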