Features (pLannotate 1.2.2; 18 found; start..end, strand, type, name):
      5..23      +  CDS            9xHis (fragment): 9xHis affinity tag
     58..310     +  terminator     NOS terminator: nopaline synthase terminator and poly(A) signal
    332..356     +  misc_feature   RB T-DNA repeat: right border repeat from nopaline C58 T-DNA
    696..1097    +  CDS            Y4CG_SINFN (fragment): Protein inferred from homology: Swiss-Prot protein existence level 3. From Sinorhizobium fredii (strain NBRC 101917 / NGR234).
   1657..2286    +  CDS            pVS1 StaA: stability protein from the Pseudomonas plasmid pVS1 (Heeb et al., 2000)
   2715..3788    +  CDS            pVS1 RepA: replication protein from the Pseudomonas plasmid pVS1 (Heeb et al., 2000)
   3854..4048    +  rep_origin     pVS1 oriV: origin of replication for the Pseudomonas plasmid pVS1 (Heeb et al., 2000)
   4251..4290    +  CDS            rop (fragment): Rop protein, which maintains plasmids at low copy number; rop
   4392..4532    +  misc_feature   bom: basis of mobility region from pBR322
   4718..5306    -  rep_origin     ori: high-copy-number ColE1/pMB1/pBR322/pUC origin of replication
   5393..6187    -  CDS            KanR: aminoglycoside phosphotransferase; aphA-3; confers resistance to kanamycin
   6612..6636    +  misc_feature   LB T-DNA repeat: left border repeat from nopaline C58 T-DNA
   6714..6888    -  polyA_signal   CaMV poly(A) signal: cauliflower mosaic virus polyadenylation signal
   6929..7954    -  CDS            HygR: hygromycin B phosphotransferase confers resistance to hygromycin
   8021..8697    -  promoter       CaMV 35S promoter (enhanced): cauliflower mosaic virus 35S promoter with a duplicated enhancer region
  10124..10216   +  CDS            WAK2 (fragment): WAK2_ARATH - Experimental evidence at protein level: Swiss-Prot protein existence level 1. Serine/threonine-protein kinase that may function as a signaling receptor of extracellular matrix component. Binding to pectin may have significance in the control of cell expansion, morphogenesis and development. From Arabidopsis thaliana (Mouse-ear cress).
  10217..12239   +  CDS            GUS (fragment): β-glucuronidase This version of the gusA gene has a 5' extension with a catalase intron to ensure expression in plants but not bacteria.
  12255..12329   +  CDS            Blue102 (fragment): Blue102 is a fluorescent protein published in 2010, derived from Discosoma sp..
>Addgene plasmid #97406 | SPDK3214 | addgene full sequence | sequence record 192901 | Addgene NGS Result
CTAGCCACCACCACCACCACCACGTGTGAATTACAGGTGACCAGCTCGAATTTCCCCGATCGTTCAAACA
TTTGGCAATAAAGTTTCTTAAGATTGAATCCTGTTGCCGGTCTTGCGATGATTATCATATAATTTCTGTT
GAATTACGTTAAGCATGTAATAATTAACATGTAATGCATGACGTTATTTATGAGATGGGTTTTTATGATT
AGAGTCCCGCAATTATACATTTAATACGCGATAGAAAACAAAATATAGCGCGCAAACTAGGATAAATTAT
CGCGCGCGGTGTCATCTATGTTACTAGATCGGGAATTAAACTATCAGTGTTTGACAGGATATATTGGCGG
GTAAACCTAAGAGAAAAGAGCGTTTATTAGAATAATCGGATATTTAAAAGGGCGTGAAAAGGTTTATCCG
TTCGTCCATTTGTATGTGCATGCCAACCACAGGGTTCCCCTCGGGATCAAAGTACTTTGATCCAACCCCT
CCGCTGCTATAGTGCAGTCGGCTTCTGACGTTCAGTGCAGCCGTCTTCTGAAAACGACATGTCGCACAAG
TCCTAAGTTACGCGACAGGCTGCCGCCCTGCCCTTTTCCTGGCGTTTTCTTGTCGCGTGTTTTAGTCGCA
TAAAGTAGAATACTTGCGACTAGAACCGGAGACATTACGCCATGAACAAGAGCGCCGCCGCTGGCCTGCT
GGGCTATGCCCGCGTCAGCACCGACGACCAGGACTTGACCAACCAACGGGCCGAACTGCACGCGGCCGGC
TGCACCAAGCTGTTTTCCGAGAAGATCACCGGCACCAGGCGCGACCGCCCGGAGCTGGCCAGGATGCTTG
ACCACCTACGCCCTGGCGACGTTGTGACAGTGACCAGGCTAGACCGCCTGGCCCGCAGCACCCGCGACCT
ACTGGACATTGCCGAGCGCATCCAGGAGGCCGGCGCGGGCCTGCGTAGCCTGGCAGAGCCGTGGGCCGAC
ACCACCACGCCGGCCGGCCGCATGGTGTTGACCGTGTTCGCCGGCATTGCCGAGTTCGAGCGTTCCCTAA
TCATCGACCGCACCCGGAGCGGGCGCGAGGCCGCCAAGGCCCGAGGCGTGAAGTTTGGCCCCCGCCCTAC
CCTCACCCCGGCACAGATCGCGCACGCCCGCGAGCTGATCGACCAGGAAGGCCGCACCGTGAAAGAGGCG
GCTGCACTGCTTGGCGTGCATCGCTCGACCCTGTACCGCGCACTTGAGCGCAGCGAGGAAGTGACGCCCA
CCGAGGCCAGGCGGCGCGGTGCCTTCCGTGAGGACGCATTGACCGAGGCCGACGCCCTGGCGGCCGCCGA
GAATGAACGCCAAGAGGAACAAGCATGAAACCGCACCAGGACGGCCAGGACGAACCGTTTTTCATTACCG
AAGAGATCGAGGCGGAGATGATCGCGGCCGGGTACGTGTTCGAGCCGCCCGCGCACGTCTCAACCGTGCG
GCTGCATGAAATCCTGGCCGGTTTGTCTGATGCCAAGCTGGCGGCCTGGCCGGCCAGCTTGGCCGCTGAA
GAAACCGAGCGCCGCCGTCTAAAAAGGTGATGTGTATTTGAGTAAAACAGCTTGCGTCATGCGGTCGCTG
CGTATATGATGCGATGAGTAAATAAACAAATACGCAAGGGGAACGCATGAAGGTTATCGCTGTACTTAAC
CAGAAAGGCGGGTCAGGCAAGACGACCATCGCAACCCATCTAGCCCGCGCCCTGCAACTCGCCGGGGCCG
ATGTTCTGTTAGTCGATTCCGATCCCCAGGGCAGTGCCCGCGATTGGGCGGCCGTGCGGGAAGATCAACC
GCTAACCGTTGTCGGCATCGACCGCCCGACGATTGACCGCGACGTGAAGGCCATCGGCCGGCGCGACTTC
GTAGTGATCGACGGAGCGCCCCAGGCGGCGGACTTGGCTGTGTCCGCGATCAAGGCAGCCGACTTCGTGC
TGATTCCGGTGCAGCCAAGCCCTTACGACATATGGGCCACCGCCGACCTGGTGGAGCTGGTTAAGCAGCG
CATTGAGGTCACGGATGGAAGGCTACAAGCGGCCTTTGTCGTGTCGCGGGCGATCAAAGGCACGCGCATC
GGCGGTGAGGTTGCCGAGGCGCTGGCCGGGTACGAGCTGCCCATTCTTGAGTCCCGTATCACGCAGCGCG
TGAGCTACCCAGGCACTGCCGCCGCCGGCACAACCGTTCTTGAATCAGAACCCGAGGGCGACGCTGCCCG
CGAGGTCCAGGCGCTGGCCGCTGAAATTAAATCAAAACTCATTTGAGTTAATGAGGTAAAGAGAAAATGA
GCAAAAGCACAAACACGCTAAGTGCCGGCCGTCCGAGCGCACGCAGCAGCAAGGCTGCAACGTTGGCCAG
CCTGGCAGACACGCCAGCCATGAAGCGGGTCAACTTTCAGTTGCCGGCGGAGGATCACACCAAGCTGAAG
ATGTACGCGGTACGCCAAGGCAAGACCATTACCGAGCTGCTATCTGAATACATCGCGCAGCTACCAGAGT
AAATGAGCAAATGAATAAATGAGTAGATGAATTTTAGCGGCTAAAGGAGGCGGCATGGAAAATCAAGAAC
AACCAGGCACCGACGCCGTGGAATGCCCCATGTGTGGAGGAACGGGCGGTTGGCCAGGCGTAAGCGGCTG
GGTTGCCTGCCGGCCCTGCAATGGCACTGGAACCCCCAAGCCCGAGGAATCGGCGTGAGCGGTCGCAAAC
CATCCGGCCCGGTACAAATCGGCGCGGCGCTGGGTGATGACCTGGTGGAGAAGTTGAAGGCCGCGCAGGC
CGCCCAGCGGCAACGCATCGAGGCAGAAGCACGCCCCGGTGAATCGTGGCAAGCGGCCGCTGATCGAATC
CGCAAAGAATCCCGGCAACCGCCGGCAGCCGGTGCGCCGTCGATTAGGAAGCCGCCCAAGGGCGACGAGC
AACCAGATTTTTTCGTTCCGATGCTCTATGACGTGGGCACCCGCGATAGTCGCAGCATCATGGACGTGGC
CGTTTTCCGTCTGTCGAAGCGTGACCGACGAGCTGGCGAGGTGATCCGCTACGAGCTTCCAGACGGGCAC
GTAGAGGTTTCCGCAGGGCCGGCCGGCATGGCCAGTGTGTGGGATTACGACCTGGTACTGATGGCGGTTT
CCCATCTAACCGAATCCATGAACCGATACCGGGAAGGGAAGGGAGACAAGCCCGGCCGCGTGTTCCGTCC
ACACGTTGCGGACGTACTCAAGTTCTGCCGGCGAGCCGATGGCGGAAAGCAGAAAGACGACCTGGTAGAA
ACCTGCATTCGGTTAAACACCACGCACGTTGCCATGCAGCGTACGAAGAAGGCCAAGAACGGCCGCCTGG
TGACGGTATCCGAGGGTGAAGCCTTGATTAGCCGCTACAAGATCGTAAAGAGCGAAACCGGGCGGCCGGA
GTACATCGAGATCGAGCTAGCTGATTGGATGTACCGCGAGATCACAGAAGGCAAGAACCCGGACGTGCTG
ACGGTTCACCCCGATTACTTTTTGATCGATCCCGGCATCGGCCGTTTTCTCTACCGCCTGGCACGCCGCG
CCGCAGGCAAGGCAGAAGCCAGATGGTTGTTCAAGACGATCTACGAACGCAGTGGCAGCGCCGGAGAGTT
CAAGAAGTTCTGTTTCACCGTGCGCAAGCTGATCGGGTCAAATGACCTGCCGGAGTACGATTTGAAGGAG
GAGGCGGGGCAGGCTGGCCCGATCCTAGTCATGCGCTACCGCAACCTGATCGAGGGCGAAGCATCCGCCG
GTTCCTAATGTACGGAGCAGATGCTAGGGCAAATTGCCCTAGCAGGGGAAAAAGGTCGAAAAGGTCTCTT
TCCTGTGGATAGCACGTACATTGGGAACCCAAAGCCGTACATTGGGAACCGGAACCCGTACATTGGGAAC
CCAAAGCCGTACATTGGGAACCGGTCACACATGTAAGTGACTGATATAAAAGAGAAAAAAGGCGATTTTT
CCGCCTAAAACTCTTTAAAACTTATTAAAACTCTTAAAACCCGCCTGGCCTGTGCATAACTGTCTGGCCA
GCGCACAGCCGAAGAGCTGCAAAAAGCGCCTACCCTTCGGTCGCTGCGCTCCCTACGCCCCGCCGCTTCG
CGTCGGCCTATCGCGGCCGCTGGCCGCTCAAAAATGGCTGGCCTACGGCCAGGCAATCTACCAGGGCGCG
GACAAGCCGCGCCGTCGCCACTCGACCGCCGGCGCCCACATCAAGGCACCCTGCCTCGCGCGTTTCGGTG
ATGACGGTGAAAACCTCTGACACATGCAGCTCCCGGAGACGGTCACAGCTTGTCTGTAAGCGGATGCCGG
GAGCAGACAAGCCCGTCAGGGCGCGTCAGCGGGTGTTGGCGGGTGTCGGGGCGCAGCCATGACCCAGTCA
CGTAGCGATAGCGGAGTGTATACTGGCTTAACTATGCGGCATCAGAGCAGATTGTACTGAGAGTGCACCA
TATGCGGTGTGAAATACCGCACAGATGCGTAAGGAGAAAATACCGCATCAGGCGCTCTTCCGCTTCCTCG
CTCACTGACTCGCTGCGCTCGGTCGTTCGGCTGCGGCGAGCGGTATCAGCTCACTCAAAGGCGGTAATAC
GGTTATCCACAGAATCAGGGGATAACGCAGGAAAGAACATGTGAGCAAAAGGCCAGCAAAAGGCCAGGAA
CCGTAAAAAGGCCGCGTTGCTGGCGTTTTTCCATAGGCTCCGCCCCCCTGACGAGCATCACAAAAATCGA
CGCTCAAGTCAGAGGTGGCGAAACCCGACAGGACTATAAAGATACCAGGCGTTTCCCCCTGGAAGCTCCC
TCGTGCGCTCTCCTGTTCCGACCCTGCCGCTTACCGGATACCTGTCCGCCTTTCTCCCTTCGGGAAGCGT
GGCGCTTTCTCATAGCTCACGCTGTAGGTATCTCAGTTCGGTGTAGGTCGTTCGCTCCAAGCTGGGCTGT
GTGCACGAACCCCCCGTTCAGCCCGACCGCTGCGCCTTATCCGGTAACTATCGTCTTGAGTCCAACCCGG
TAAGACACGACTTATCGCCACTGGCAGCAGCCACTGGTAACAGGATTAGCAGAGCGAGGTATGTAGGCGG
TGCTACAGAGTTCTTGAAGTGGTGGCCTAACTACGGCTACACTAGAAGGACAGTATTTGGTATCTGCGCT
CTGCTGAAGCCAGTTACCTTCGGAAAAAGAGTTGGTAGCTCTTGATCCGGCAAACAAACCACCGCTGGTA
GCGGTGGTTTTTTTGTTTGCAAGCAGCAGATTACGCGCAGAAAAAAAGGATCTCAAGAAGATCCTTTGAT
CTTTTCTACGGGGTCTGACGCTCAGTGGAACGAAAACTCACGTTAAGGGATTTTGGTCATGCATTCTAGG
TACTAAAACAATTCATCCAGTAAAATATAATATTTTATTTTCTCCCAATCAGGCTTGATCCCCAGTAAGT
CAAAAAATAGCTCGACATACTGTTCTTCCCCGATATCCTCCCTGATCGACCGGACGCAGAAGGCAATGTC
ATACCACTTGTCCGCCCTGCCGCTTCTCCCAAGATCAATAAAGCCACTTACTTTGCCATCTTTCACAAAG
ATGTTGCTGTCTCCCAGGTCGCCGTGGGAAAAGACAAGTTCCTCTTCGGGCTTTTCCGTCTTTAAAAAAT
CATACAGCTCGCGCGGATCTTTAAATGGAGTGTCTTCTTCCCAGTTTTCGCAATCCACATCGGCCAGATC
GTTATTCAGTAAGTAATCCAATTCGGCTAAGCGGCTGTCTAAGCTATTCGTATAGGGACAATCCGATATG
TCGATGGAGTGAAAGAGCCTGATGCACTCCGCATACAGCTCGATAATCTTTTCAGGGCTTTGTTCATCTT
CATACTCTTCCGAGCAAAGGACGCCATCGGCCTCACTCATGAGCAGATTGCTCCAGCCATCATGCCGTTC
AAAGTGCAGGACCTTTGGAACAGGCAGCTTTCCTTCCAGCCATAGCATCATGTCCTTTTCCCGTTCCACA
TCATAGGTGGTCCCTTTATACCGGCTGTCCGTCATTTTTAAATATAGGTTTTCATTTTCTCCCACCAGCT
TATATACCTTAGCAGGAGACATTCCTTCCGTATCTTTTACGCAGCGGTATTTTTCGATCAGTTTTTTCAA
TTCCGGTGATATTCTCATTTTAGCCATTTATTATTTCCTTCCTCTTTTCTACAGTATTTAAAGATACCCC
AAGAAGCTAATTATAACAAGACGAACTCCAATTCACTGTTCCTTGCATTCTAAAACCTTAAATACCAGAA
AACAGCTTTTTCAAAGTTGTTTTCAAAGTTGGCGTATAACATAGTATCGACGGAGCCGATTTTGAAACCG
CGGTGATCACAGGCAGCAACGCTCTGTCATCGTTACAATCAACATGCTACCCTCCGCGAGATCATCCGTG
TTTCAAACCCGGCAGCTTAGTTGCCGTTCTTCCGAATAGCATCGGTAACATGAGCAAAGTCTGCCGCCTT
ACAACGGCTCTCCCGCTGACGCCGTCCCGGACTGATGGGCTGCCTGTATCGAGTGGTGATTTTGTGCCGA
GCTGCCGGTCGGGGAGCTGTTGGCTGGCTGGTGGCAGGATATATTGTGGTGTAAACAAATTGACGCTTAG
ACAACTTAATAACACATTGCGGACGTTTTTAATGTACTGAATTAACGCCGAATTAATTCGGGGGATCTGG
ATTTTAGTACTGGATTTTGGTTTTAGGAATTAGAAATTTTATTGATAGAAGTATTTTACAAATACAAATA
CATACTAAGGGTTTCTTATATGCTCAACACATGAGCGAAACCCTATAGGAACCCTAATTCCCTTATCTGG
GAACTACTCACACATTATTATGGAGAAACTCGAGCTTGTCGATCGACAGATCCCGGTCGGCATCTACTCT
ATTTCTTTGCCCTCGGACGAGTGCTGGGGCGTCGGTTTCCACTATCGGCGAGTACTTCTACACAGCCATC
GGTCCAGACGGCCGCGCTTCTGCGGGCGATTTGTGTACGCCCGACAGTCCCGGCTCCGGATCGGACGATT
GCGTCGCATCGACCCTGCGCCCAAGCTGCATCATCGAAATTGCCGTCAACCAAGCTCTGATAGAGTTGGT
CAAGACCAATGCGGAGCATATACGCCCGGAGTCGTGGCGATCCTGCAAGCTCCGGATGCCTCCGCTCGAA
GTAGCGCGTCTGCTGCTCCATACAAGCCAACCACGGCCTCCAGAAGAAGATGTTGGCGACCTCGTATTGG
GAATCCCCGAACATCGCCTCGCTCCAGTCAATGACCGCTGTTATGCGGCCATTGTCCGTCAGGACATTGT
TGGAGCCGAAATCCGCGTGCACGAGGTGCCGGACTTCGGGGCAGTCCTCGGCCCAAAGCATCAGCTCATC
GAGAGCCTGCGCGACGGACGCACTGACGGTGTCGTCCATCACAGTTTGCCAGTGATACACATGGGGATCA
GCAATCGCGCATATGAAATCACGCCATGTAGTGTATTGACCGATTCCTTGCGGTCCGAATGGGCCGAACC
CGCTCGTCTGGCTAAGATCGGCCGCAGCGATCGCATCCATAGCCTCCGCGACCGGTTGTAGAACAGCGGG
CAGTTCGGTTTCAGGCAGGTCTTGCAACGTGACACCCTGTGAACGGCGGGAGATGCAATAGGTCAGGCTC
TCGCTAAACTCCCCAATGTCAAGCACTTCCGGAATCGGGAGCGCGGCCGATGCAAAGTGCCGATAAACAT
AACGATCTTTGTAGAAACCATCGGCGCAGCTATTTACCCGCAGGACATATCCACGCCCTCCTACATCGAA
GCTGAAAGCACGAGATTCTTCGCCCTCCGAGAGCTGCATCAGGTCGGAGACGCTGTCGAACTTTTCGATC
AGAAACTTCTCGACAGACGTCGCGGTGAGTTCAGGCTTTTTCATATCTCATTGCCCCCCGGATCTGCGAA
AGCTCGAGAGAGATAGATTTGTAGAGAGAGACTGGTGATTTCAGCGTGTCCTCTCCAAATGAAATGAACT
TCCTTATATAGAGGAAGGGTCTTGCGAAGGATAGTGGGATTGTGCGTCATCCCTTACGTCAGTGGAGATA
TCACATCAATCCACTTGCTTTGAAGACGTGGTTGGAACGTCTTCTTTTTCCACGATGCTCCTCGTGGGTG
GGGGTCCATCTTTGGGACCACTGTCGGCAGAGGCATCTTGAACGATAGCCTTTCCTTTATCGCAATGATG
GCATTTGTAGGTGCCACCTTCCTTTTCTACTGTCCTTTTGATGAAGTGACAGATAGCTGGGCAATGGAAT
CCGAGGAGGTTTCCCGATATTACCCTTTGTTGAAAAGTCTCAATAGCCCTTTGGTCTTCTGAGACTGTAT
CTTTGATATTCTTGGAGTAGACGAGAGTGTCGTGCTCCACCATGTTCACATCAATCCACTTGCTTTGAAG
ACGTGGTTGGAACGTCTTCTTTTTCCACGATGCTCCTCGTGGGTGGGGGTCCATCTTTGGGACCACTGTC
GGCAGAGGCATCTTGAACGATAGCCTTTCCTTTATCGCAATGATGGCATTTGTAGGTGCCACCTTCCTTT
TCTACTGTCCTTTTGATGAAGTGACAGATAGCTGGGCAATGGAATCCGAGGAGGTTTCCCGATATTACCC
TTTGTTGAAAAGTCTCAATAGCCCTTTGGTCTTCTGAGACTGTATCTTTGATATTCTTGGAGTAGACGAG
AGTGTCGTGCTCCACCATGTTGGGCCCGGCGCGCCGAATTCCCGGGGATCCGTCGAGGATCAGGATATTC
TTGTTTAAGATGTTGAACTCTATGGAGGTTTGTATGAACTGATGATCTAGGACCGGATAAGTTCCCTTCT
TCATAGCGAACTTATTCAAAGAATGTTTTGTGTATCATTCTTGTTACATTGTTATTAATGAAAAAATATT
ATTGGTCATTGGACTGAACACGAGTGTTAAATATGGACCAGGCCCCAAATAAGATCCATTGATATATGAA
TTAAATAACAAGAATAAATCGAGTCACCAAACCACTTGCCTTTTTTAACGAGACTTGTTCACCAACTTGA
TACAAAAGTCATTATCCTATGCAAATCAATAATCATACAAAAATATCCAATAACACTAAAAAATTAAAAG
AAATGGATAATTTCACAATATGTTATACGATAAAGAAGTTACTTTTCCAAGAAATTCACTGATTTTATAA
GCCCACTTGCATTAGATAAATGGCAAAAAAAAACAAAAAGGAAAAGAAATAAAGCACGAAGAATTCTAGA
AAATACGAAATACGCTTCAATGCAGTGGGACCCACGGTTCAATTATTGCCAATTTTCAGCTCCACCGTAT
ATTTAAAAAATAAAACGATAATGCTAAAAAAATATAAATCGTAACGATCGTTAAATCTCAACGGCTGGAT
CTTATGACGACCGTTAGAAATTGTGGTTGTCGACGAGTCAGTAATAAACGGCGTCAAAGTGGTTGCAGCC
GGCACACACGAGTCGTGTTTATCAACTCAAAGCACAAATACTTTTCCTCAACCTAAAAATAAGGCAATTA
GCCAAAAACAACTTTGCGTGTAAACAACGCTCAATACACGTGTCATTTTATTATTAGCTATTGCTTCACC
GCCTTAGCTTTCTCGTGACCTAGTCGTCCTCGTCTTTTCTTCTTCTTCTTCTATAAAACAATACCCAAAG
AGCTCTTCTTCTTCACAATTCAGATTTCAATTTCTCAAAATCTTAAAAACTTTCTCTCAATTCTCTCTAC
CGTGATCAAGGTAAATTTCTGTGTTCCTTATTCTCTCAAAATCTTCGATTTTGTTTTCGTTCGATCCCAA
TTTCGTATATGTTCTTTGGTTTAGATTCTGTTAATCTTAGATCGAAGACGATTTTCTGGGTTTGATCGTT
AGATATCATCTTAATTCTCGATTAGGGTTTCATAAATATCATCCGATTTGTTCAAATAATTTGAGTTTTG
TCGAATAATTACTCTTCGATTTGTGATTTCTATCTAGATCTGGTGTTAGTTTCTAGTTTGTGCGATCGAA
TTTGTCGATTAATCTGAGTTTTTCTGATTAACAGATGAAGCTTATGAAGGTACAGGAGGGTTTGTTCGTG
GTGGCTGTTTTCTACCTTGCTTATACGCAGCTAGTCAAGGGGCAACCTCGCAAGGAGTGCGGTACCATGG
TAGATCTGAGGGTAAATTTCTAGTTTTTCTCCTTCATTTTCTTGGTTAGGACCCTTTTCTCTTTTTATTT
TTTTGAGCTTTGATCTTTCTTTAAACTGATCTATTTTTTAATTGATTGGTTATGGTGTAAATATTACATA
GCTTTAACTGATAATCTGATTACTTTATTTCGTGTGTCTATGATGATGATGATAGTTACAGAACCGACGA
CTCGTCCGTCCTGTAGAAACCCCAACCCGTGAAATCAAAAAACTCGACGGCCTGTGGGCATTCAGTCTGG
ATCGCGAAAACTGTGGAATTGATCAGCGTTGGTGGGAAAGCGCGTTACAAGAAAGCCGGGCAATTGCTGT
GCCAGGCAGTTTTAACGATCAGTTCGCCGATGCAGATATTCGTAATTATGCGGGCAACGTCTGGTATCAG
CGCGAAGTCTTTATACCGAAAGGTTGGGCAGGCCAGCGTATCGTGCTGCGTTTCGATGCGGTCACTCATT
ACGGCAAAGTGTGGGTCAATAATCAGGAAGTGATGGAGCATCAGGGCGGCTATACGCCATTTGAAGCCGA
TGTCACGCCGTATGTTATTGCCGGGAAAAGTGTACGTATCACCGTTTGTGTGAACAACGAACTGAACTGG
CAGACTATCCCGCCGGGAATGGTGATTACCGACGAAAACGGCAAGAAAAAGCAGTCTTACTTCCATGATT
TCTTTAACTATGCCGGAATCCATCGCAGCGTAATGCTCTACACCACGCCGAACACCTGGGTGGACGATAT
CACCGTGGTGACGCATGTCGCGCAAGACTGTAACCACGCGTCTGTTGACTGGCAGGTGGTGGCCAATGGT
GATGTCAGCGTTGAACTGCGTGATGCGGATCAACAGGTGGTTGCAACTGGACAAGGCACTAGCGGGACTT
TGCAAGTGGTGAATCCGCACCTCTGGCAACCGGGTGAAGGTTATCTCTATGAACTGTGCGTCACAGCCAA
AAGCCAGACAGAGTGTGATATCTACCCGCTTCGCGTCGGCATCCGGTCAGTGGCAGTGAAGGGCGAACAG
TTCCTGATTAACCACAAACCGTTCTACTTTACTGGCTTTGGTCGTCATGAAGATGCGGACTTGCGTGGCA
AAGGATTCGATAACGTGCTGATGGTGCACGACCACGCATTAATGGACTGGATTGGGGCCAACTCCTACCG
TACCTCGCATTACCCTTACGCTGAAGAGATGCTCGACTGGGCAGATGAACATGGCATCGTGGTGATTGAT
GAAACTGCTGCTGTCGGCTTTAACCTCTCTTTAGGCATTGGTTTCGAAGCGGGCAACAAGCCGAAAGAAC
TGTACAGCGAAGAGGCAGTCAACGGGGAAACTCAGCAAGCGCACTTACAGGCGATTAAAGAGCTGATAGC
GCGTGACAAAAACCACCCAAGCGTGGTGATGTGGAGTATTGCCAACGAACCGGATACCCGTCCGCAAGGT
GCACGGGAATATTTCGCGCCACTGGCGGAAGCAACGCGTAAACTCGACCCGACGCGTCCGATCACCTGCG
TCAATGTAATGTTCTGCGACGCTCACACCGATACCATCAGCGATCTCTTTGATGTGCTGTGCCTGAACCG
TTATTACGGATGGTATGTCCAAAGCGGCGATTTGGAAACGGCAGAGAAGGTACTGGAAAAAGAACTTCTG
GCCTGGCAGGAGAAACTGCATCAGCCGATTATCATCACCGAATACGGCGTGGATACGTTAGCCGGGCTGC
ACTCAATGTACACCGACATGTGGAGTGAAGAGTATCAGTGTGCATGGCTGGATATGTATCACCGCGTCTT
TGATCGCGTCAGCGCCGTCGTCGGTGAACAGGTATGGAATTTCGCCGATTTTGCGACCTCGCAAGGCATA
TTGCGCGTTGGCGGTAACAAGAAAGGGATCTTCACTCGCGACCGCAAACCGAAGTCGGCGGCTTTTCTGC
TGCAAAAACGCTGGACTGGCATGAACTTCGGTGAAAAACCGCAGCAGGGAGGCAAACAAGCTAGCCCTAG
GATGTATACCATCGTCGAGCAGTACGAGCGCGCCGAGGGCAGGCACAGTACCGGTGGTTCTGGCGGGCAT
GACGAGCTGTAGTTAACATCTAAACG
